>Addgene plasmid #73893 | pFA6a-natCX | depositor full sequence | sequence record 149443 | pFA6a-natCX sequence 3911 bps
GACGTCTAAGAAACCATTATTATCATGACATTAACCTATAAAAATAGGCGTATCACGAGGCCCTTTCGTC
TCGCGCGTTTCGGTGATGACGGTGAAAACCTCTGACACATGCAGCTCCCGGAGACGGTCACAGCTTGTCT
GTAAGCGGATGCCGGGAGCAGACAAGCCCGTCAGGGCGCGTCAGCGGGTGTTGGCGGGTGTCGGGGCTGG
CTTAACTATGCGGCATCAGAGCAGATTGTACTGAGAGTGCACCATATGGACATATTGTCGTTAGAACGCG
GCTACAATTAATACATAACCTTATGTATCATACACATACGATTTAGGTGACACTATAGAACGCGGCCGCC
AGCTGAAGCTTCGTACGCTGCAGGTCGACGGATCCCCGGGTTAATTAAGGCGCGCCAGATCTCGCGACGT
TACATAACTTACGGTAAATGGCCCGCCTGGCTGACCGCCCAACGACCCCCGCCCATTGACGTCAATAATG
ACGTATGTTCCCATAGTAACGCCAATAGGGACTTTCCATTGACGTCAATGGGTGGACTATTTACGGTAAA
CTGCCCACTTGGCAGTACATCAAGTGTATCATATGCCAAGTACGCCCCCTATTGACGTCAATGACGGTAA
ATGGCCCGCCTGGCATTATGCCCAGTACATGACCTTATGGGACTTTCCTACTTGGCAGTACATCTACGTA
TTAGTCATCGCTATTACCATGGTGATGCGGTTTTGGCAGTACATCAATGGGCGTGGATAGCGGTTTGACT
CACGGGGATTTCCAAGTCTCCACCCCATTGACGTCAATGGGAGTTTGTTTTGGCACCAAAATCAACGGGA
CTTTCCAAAATGTCGTAACAACTCCGCCCCATTGACGCAAATGGGCGGTAGGCGTGTACGGTGGGAGGTC
TATATAAGCAGAGCTCTCTGGCTAACTAGAGAACCCACTGCTTACTGGCTTATCGAAATTAATACGACTC
ACTATAGGGAGACCCAAGCTTACATGGGTACCACTCTTGACGACACGGCTTACCGGTACCGCACCAGTGT
CCCGGGGGACGCCGAGGCCATCGAGGCACTGGATGGGTCCTTCACCACCGACACCGTCTTCCGCGTCACC
GCCACCGGGGACGGCTTCACCCTGCGGGAGGTGCCGGTGGACCCGCCCCTGACCAAGGTGTTCCCCGACG
ACGAATCGGACGACGAATCGGACGACGGGGAGGACGGCGACCCGGACTCCCGGACGTTCGTCGCGTACGG
GGACGACGGCGACCTGGCGGGCTTCGTGGTCGTCTCGTACTCCGGCTGGAACCGCCGGCTGACCGTCGAG
GACATCGAGGTCGCCCCGGAGCACCGGGGGCACGGGGTCGGGCGCGCGTTGATGGGGCTCGCGACGGAGT
TCGCCCGCGAGCGGGGCGCCGGGCACCTCTGGCTGGAGGTCACCAACGTCAACGCACCGGCGATCCACGC
GTACCGGCGGATGGGGTTCACCCTCTGCGGCCTGGACACCGCCCTGTACGACGGCACCGCCTCGGACGGC
GAGCAGGCGCTCTACATGAGCATGCCCTGCCCCTAATCAGTACTGACAATAAAAAGATTCTTGTTTTCAA
GAACTTGTCATTTGTATAGTTTTTTTATATTGTAGTTGTTCTATTTTAATCAAATGTTAGCGTGATTTAT
ATTTTTTTTCGCCTCGACATCATCTGCCCAGATGCGAAGTTAAGTGCGCAGAAAGTAATATCATGCGTCA
ATCGTATGTGAATGCTGGTCGCTATACTGCTGTCGATTCGATACTAACGCCGCCATCCAGTGTTTAAACG
AGCTCGAATTCATCGATGATATCAGATCCACTAGTGGCCTATGCGGCCGCGGATCTGCCGGTCTCCCTAT
AGTGAGTCGTATTAATTTCGATAAGCCAGGTTAACCTGCATTAATGAATCGGCCAACGCGCGGGGAGAGG
CGGTTTGCGTATTGGGCGCTCTTCCGCTTCCTCGCTCACTGACTCGCTGCGCTCGGTCGTTCGGCTGCGG
CGAGCGGTATCAGCTCACTCAAAGGCGGTAATACGGTTATCCACAGAATCAGGGGATAACGCAGGAAAGA
ACATGTGAGCAAAAGGCCAGCAAAAGGCCAGGAACCGTAAAAAGGCCGCGTTGCTGGCGTTTTTCCATAG
GCTCCGCCCCCCTGACGAGCATCACAAAAATCGACGCTCAAGTCAGAGGTGGCGAAACCCGACAGGACTA
TAAAGATACCAGGCGTTTCCCCCTGGAAGCTCCCTCGTGCGCTCTCCTGTTCCGACCCTGCCGCTTACCG
GATACCTGTCCGCCTTTCTCCCTTCGGGAAGCGTGGCGCTTTCTCAATGCTCACGCTGTAGGTATCTCAG
TTCGGTGTAGGTCGTTCGCTCCAAGCTGGGCTGTGTGCACGAACCCCCCGTTCAGCCCGACCGCTGCGCC
TTATCCGGTAACTATCGTCTTGAGTCCAACCCGGTAAGACACGACTTATCGCCACTGGCAGCAGCCACTG
GTAACAGGATTAGCAGAGCGAGGTATGTAGGCGGTGCTACAGAGTTCTTGAAGTGGTGGCCTAACTACGG
CTACACTAGAAGGACAGTATTTGGTATCTGCGCTCTGCTGAAGCCAGTTACCTTCGGAAAAAGAGTTGGT
AGCTCTTGATCCGGCAAACAAACCACCGCTGGTAGCGGTGGTTTTTTTGTTTGCAAGCAGCAGATTACGC
GCAGAAAAAAAGGATCTCAAGAAGATCCTTTGATCTTTTCTACGGGGTCTGACGCTCAGTGGAACGAAAA
CTCACGTTAAGGGATTTTGGTCATGAGATTATCAAAAAGGATCTTCACCTAGATCCTTTTAAATTAAAAA
TGAAGTTTTAAATCAATCTAAAGTATATATGAGTAAACTTGGTCTGACAGTTACCAATGCTTAATCAGTG
AGGCACCTATCTCAGCGATCTGTCTATTTCGTTCATCCATAGTTGCCTGACTCCCCGTCGTGTAGATAAC
TACGATACGGGAGGGCTTACCATCTGGCCCCAGTGCTGCAATGATACCGCGAGACCCACGCTCACCGGCT
CCAGATTTATCAGCAATAAACCAGCCAGCCGGAAGGGCCGAGCGCAGAAGTGGTCCTGCAACTTTATCCG
CCTCCATCCAGTCTATTAATTGTTGCCGGGAAGCTAGAGTAAGTAGTTCGCCAGTTAATAGTTTGCGCAA
CGTTGTTGCCATTGCTACAGGCATCGTGGTGTCACGCTCGTCGTTTGGTATGGCTTCATTCAGCTCCGGT
TCCCAACGATCAAGGCGAGTTACATGATCCCCCATGTTGTGCAAAAAAGCGGTTAGCTCCTTCGGTCCTC
CGATCGTTGTCAGAAGTAAGTTGGCCGCAGTGTTATCACTCATGGTTATGGCAGCACTGCATAATTCTCT
TACTGTCATGCCATCCGTAAGATGCTTTTCTGTGACTGGTGAGTACTCAACCAAGTCATTCTGAGAATAG
TGTATGCGGCGACCGAGTTGCTCTTGCCCGGCGTCAATACGGGATAATACCGCGCCACATAGCAGAACTT
TAAAAGTGCTCATCATTGGAAAACGTTCTTCGGGGCGAAAACTCTCAAGGATCTTACCGCTGTTGAGATC
CAGTTCGATGTAACCCACTCGTGCACCCAACTGATCTTCAGCATCTTTTACTTTCACCAGCGTTTCTGGG
TGAGCAAAAACAGGAAGGCAAAATGCCGCAAAAAAGGGAATAAGGGCGACACGGAAATGTTGAATACTCA
TACTCTTCCTTTTTCAATATTATTGAAGCATTTATCAGGGTTATTGTCTCATGAGCGGATACATATTTGA
ATGTATTTAGAAAAATAAACAAATAGGGGTTCCGCGCACATTTCCCCGAAAAGTGCCACCT
Features (pLannotate 1.2.2; 14 found; start..end, strand, type, name):
     70..105     +  CDS            rop (fragment): Rop protein, which maintains plasmids at low copy number; rop
    207..258     +  misc_feature   bom (fragment): basis of mobility region from pBR322
    321..339     +  promoter       SP6 promoter: promoter for bacteriophage SP6 RNA polymerase
    418..721     +  enhancer       CMV enhancer: human cytomegalovirus immediate early enhancer
    722..925     +  promoter       CMV promoter: human cytomegalovirus (CMV) immediate early promoter
    921..954     +  LTR            5' LTR (truncated) (fragment): truncated 5' long terminal repeat (LTR) from HIV-1
    970..988     +  promoter       T7 promoter: promoter for bacteriophage T7 RNA polymerase
   1010..1574    +  CDS            NrsR (fragment): nourseothricin acetyltransferase; Streptomyces noursei nat1; confers resistance to nourseothricin
   1582..1779    +  terminator     TEF terminator: Ashbya gossypii TEF terminator
   1886..1904    -  promoter       T7 promoter: promoter for bacteriophage T7 RNA polymerase
   1926..1979    -  CDS            lacI (fragment): lac repressor; lacI; The lac repressor binds to the lac operator to inhibit transcription in E. coli. This inhibition can be relieved by adding lactose or isopropyl-β-D-thiogalactopyranoside (IPTG).
   2162..2750    -  rep_origin     ori: high-copy-number ColE1/pMB1/pBR322/pUC origin of replication
   2921..3781    -  CDS            AmpR: β-lactamase; bla; confers resistance to ampicillin, carbenicillin, and related antibiotics
   3782..3886    -  promoter       AmpR promoter: bla
