[The description below was written by a language model from this plasmid's Addgene catalogue record and pLannotate feature annotations shown in this document.]
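Description:
pFA6a-natCX is a small (about 3.9 kb) marker-cassette plasmid derived from pFA6a-natMX6. It is catalogued as a yeast expression vector that supplies a drug selection marker for fission yeast (Schizosaccharomyces pombe). In E. coli it is maintained through a high-copy ColE1/pUC-type origin and selected with ampicillin via the bla gene and its native promoter. No yeast replication origin or centromere is annotated, which is consistent with the pFA6a family's usual role as a template or source of an integrating cassette rather than as an episomal yeast plasmid.

The payload is the natCX cassette, built around the Streptomyces noursei nat1 open reading frame, which encodes nourseothricin acetyltransferase and confers resistance to nourseothricin. The feature table places the human cytomegalovirus immediate-early enhancer and promoter directly upstream of this coding sequence and the Ashbya gossypii TEF terminator downstream. In the usual MX-type design the TEF promoter occupies the upstream position, so this arrangement suggests that the "CX" name reflects a swap to CMV promoter sequences while the TEF terminator was kept. The record does not state this explicitly. The cassette is flanked by SP6 and T7 phage promoters from the cloning backbone, and a second T7 promoter sits just upstream of nat1. The short annotated fragments of rop, bom, lacI and an HIV-1 LTR appear to be backbone or promoter-adjacent remnants with no functional role.

Going by its stated purpose and the title of the associated publication, the plasmid belongs to a set of sequential and counter-selectable cassettes for fission yeast. Its cassette is presumably used to mark gene deletions, tagging events or other genomic integrations with nourseothricin resistance.
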