Addgene plasmid #73893: pFA6a-natCX
Purpose: fission yeast drug selection marker
Depositing lab: Kazunori Tomita. Depositing organization: University College London. Publication: Sequential and counter-selectable cassettes for fission yeast. Amelina H, Moiseeva V, Collopy LC, Pearson SR, Armstrong CA, Tomita K. BMC Biotechnol. 2016 Nov 8;16(1):76. 10.1186/s12896-016-0307-4 PubMed 27825338.
Backbone
  Vector backbone: pFA6a-natMX6
  Vector type: Yeast Expression
Growth in bacteria
  Bacterial resistance: Ampicillin, 100 μg/mL
  Growth temperature: 37°C
  Growth strain: DH5alpha
  Copy number: Unknown
Gene/Insert
  Gene/Insert name: natCX
  Species: S. pombe (fission yeast)
Terms and licenses: Academic/Nonprofit Terms; Industry Terms: Not Available to Industry
How to cite: pFA6a-natCX was a gift from Kazunori Tomita (Addgene plasmid # 73893 ; http://n2t.net/addgene:73893 ; RRID:Addgene_73893)
