>Addgene plasmid #73893 | pFA6a-natCX | addgene partial sequence | sequence record 149442 | CMV-F 5'-CGCAAATGGGCGGTAGGCGTG-3'
ACTAGAGAACCCACTGCTTACTGGCTTATCGAAATTAATACGACTCACTATAGGGAGACCCAAGCTTACA
TGGGTACCACTCTTGACGACACGGCTTACCGGTACCGCACCAGTGTCCCGGGGGACGCCGAGGCCATCGA
GGCACTGGATGGGTCCTTCACCACCGACACCGTCTTCCGCGTCACCGCCACCGGGGACGGCTTCACCCTG
CGGGAGGTGCCGGTGGACCCGCCCCTGACCAAGGTGTTCCCCGACGACGAATCGGACGACGAATCGGACG
ACGGGGAGGACGGCGACCCGGACTCCCGGACGTTCGTCGCGTACGGGGACGACGGCGACCTGGCGGGCTT
CGTGGTCGTCTCGTACTCCGGCTGGAACCGCCGGCTGACCGTCGAGGACATCGAGGTCGCCCCGGAGCAC
CGGGGGCACGGGGTCGGGCGCGCGTTGATGGGGCTCGCGACGGAGTTCGCCCGCGAGCGGGGCGCCGGGC
ACCTCTGGCTGGAGGTCACCAACGTCAACGCACCGGCGATCCACGCGTACCGGCGGATGGGGTTCACCCT
CTGCGGCCTGGACACCGCCCTGTACGACGGCACCGCCTCGGACGGCGAGCAGGCGCTCTACATGAGCATG
CCCTGCCCCTAATCAGTACTGACAATAAAAAGATTCTTGTTTTCAAGAACTTGTCATTTGTATAGTTTTT
TTATATTGTAGTTGTTCTATTTTAATCAAATGTTAGCGTGATTTATATTTTTTTTCGCCTCGACATCATC
TGCCCAGATGCGAAGTTAAGTGCGCAGAAAGTAATATCATGCGTCAATCGTATGTGAATGCTGGTCGCTA
TACTGCTGTCGATTC
