>Addgene plasmid #73893 | pFA6a-natCX | addgene partial sequence | sequence record 149445 | L4440 5'-AGCGAGTCAGTGAGCGAG-3'
TTGGCCGATTCATTAATGCAGGTTAACCTGGCTTATCGAAATTAATACGACTCACTATAGGGAGACCGGC
AGATCCGCGGCCGCATAGGCCACTAGTGGATCTGATATCATCGATGAATTCGAGCTCGTTTAAACACTGG
ATGGCGGCGTTAGTATCGAATCGACAGCAGTATAGCGACCAGCATTCACATACGATTGACGCATGATATT
ACTTTCTGCGCACTTAACTTCGCATCTGGGCAGATGATGTCGAGGCGAAAAAAAATATAAATCACGCTAA
CATTTGATTAAAATAGAACAACTACAATATAAAAAAACTATACAAATGACAAGTTCTTGAAAACAAGAAT
CTTTTTATTGTCAGTACTGATTAGGGGCAGGGCATGCTCATGTAGAGCGCCTGCTCGCCGTCCGAGGCGG
TGCCGTCGTACAGGGCGGTGTCCAGGCCGCAGAGGGTGAACCCCATCCGCCGGTACGCGTGGATCGCCGG
TGCGTTGACGTTGGTGACCTCCAGCCAGAGGTGCCCGGCGCCCCGCTCGCGGGCGAACTCCGTCGCGAGC
CCCATCAACGCGCGCCCGACCCCGTGCCCCCGGTGCTCCGGGGCGACCTCGATGTCCTCGACGGTCAGCC
GGCGGTTCCAGCCGGAGTACGAGACGACCACGAAGCCCGCCAGGTCGCCGTCGTC
